>Addgene plasmid #82783 | pDONR223_ZBTB24_p.G568C | addgene full sequence | sequence record 161881 | Addgene NGS result
CTTTCCTGCGTTATCCCCTGATTCTGTGGATAACCGTATTACCGCCTTTGAGTGAGCTGATACCGCTCGC
CGCAGCCGAACGACCGAGCGCAGCGAGTCAGTGAGCGAGGAAGCGGAAGAGCGCCCAATACGCAAACCGC
CTCTCCCCGCGCGTTGGCCGATTCATTAATGCAGCTGGCACGACAGGTTTCCCGACTGGAAAGCGGGCAG
TGAGCGCAACGCAATTAATACGCGTACCGCTAGCCAGGAAGAGTTTGTAGAAACGCAAAAAGGCCATCCG
TCAGGATGGCCTTCTGCTTAGTTTGATGCCTGGCAGTTTATGGCGGGCGTCCTGCCCGCCACCCTCCGGG
CCGTTGCTTCACAACGTTCAAATCCGCTCCCGGCGGATTTGTCCTACTCAGGAGAGCGTTCACCGACAAA
CAACAGATAAAACGAAAGGCCCAGTCTTCCGACTGAGCCTTTCGTTTTATTTGATGCCTGGCAGTTCCCT
ACTCTCGCGTTAACGCTAGCATGGATGTTTTCCCAGTCACGACGTTGTAAAACGACGGCCAGTCTTAAGC
TCGGGCCCCAAATAATGATTTTATTTTGACTGATAGTGACCTGTTCGTTGCAACAAATTGATGAGCAATG
CTTTTTTATAATGCCAACTTTGTACAAAAAAGTTGGCACCATGGCAGAAACATCGCCAGAGCCTTCTGGG
CAGCTTGTTGTACACTCAGACGCTCACAGTGACACTGTGCTGGCCAGTTTTGAGGATCAGAGGAAGAAAG
GCTTCCTCTGTGACATTACTTTAATCGTGGAGAATGTACATTTCCGGGCCCACAAAGCCTTACTTGCTGC
CAGTAGTGAATACTTCTCAATGATGTTTGCAGAAGAGGGGGAAATCGGCCAATCCATTTATATGCTGGAA
GGCATGGTTGCAGACACCTTTGGTATCCTGCTGGAATTTATCTACACAGGTTATCTCCATGCCAGTGAGA
AAAGTACAGAACAAATCCTGGCTACTGCTCAGTTCTTAAAAGTCTATGACCTGGTAAAGGCTTACACAGA
CTTCCAAAATAATCATAGCTCCCCAAAGCCAACAACTTTGAACACTGCTGGTGCCCCAGTGGTTGTTATC
TCTAATAAGAAAAACGATCCTCCAAAGCGGAAACGGGGAAGACCAAAAAAAGTCAATACATTGCAGGAGG
AGAAATCAGAACTGGCTGCAGAGGAAGAAATACAGTTAAGAGTGAACAATTCAGTTCAGAATAGACAAAA
CTTTGTGGTTAAAGGAGACAGTGGTGTACTGAATGAGCAAATTGCAGCAAAAGAAAAGGAAGAATCGGAG
CCTACTTGTGAGCCAAGTAGAGAGGAGGAAATGCCAGTTGAAAAAGATGAGAACTATGATCCCAAGACCG
AGGATGGCCAGGCAAGCCAGAGTCGATACAGCAAGCGGAGGATTTGGAGATCCGTCAAACTTAAAGATTA
CAAACTTGTTGGGGATCAAGAGGACCATGGTTCAGCCAAGAGGATCTGTGGAAGGAGAAAGCGCCCTGGA
GGCCCTGAGGCCCGCTGTAAAGACTGTGGCAAGGTCTTTAAGTACAATCACTTTTTAGCAATCCACCAGA
GGAGCCACACAGGGGAGCGACCTTTCAAATGTAATGAGTGTGGAAAAGGCTTTGCCCAGAAGCACTCGCT
ACAGGTCCACACCAGGATGCACACAGGCGAGCGGCCGTACACCTGCACCGTGTGCAGCAAGGCTCTGACC
ACCAAGCACTCACTGCTGGAGCACATGAGCCTGCACTCAGGACAGAAGTCTTTTACCTGTGATCAATGCG
GAAAATATTTCAGCCAGAACAGACAGCTAAAGAGCCATTACCGAGTTCATACAGGCCACTCATTACCGGA
ATGCAAAGACTGCCATCGCAAATTCATGGATGTGTCTCAGCTAAAGAAACATCTGCGAACACACACAGGT
GAGAAGCCATTTACTTGTGAAATCTGTGGCAAATCTTTCACAGCAAAGAGTTCTCTTCAGACCCACATCA
GAATCCATCGAGGAGAAAAGCCATACTCCTGTGGCATTTGTGGCAAATCCTTCTCTGACTCCAGTGCCAA
AAGGAGACACTGCATTCTACACACTGGCAAGAAGCCTTTCTCCTGCCCTGAGTGTAACTTACAGTTTGCT
CGCTTAGACAACTTGAAGGCTCACTTGAAAATTCATAGCAAGGAGAAGCATGCTTCAGATGCCAGCAGCA
TTTCTGGCAGTAGTAATACAGAAGAGGTCAGGAATATTCTTCAGCTACAGCCATATCAACTCTCTACCTC
GGGAGAGCAGGAAATTCAGCTTCTCGTAACCGATTCTGTACATAACATCAATTTCATGCCCTGTCCTAGC
CAGGGAATCAGCATTGTGACTGCAGAGAGTTCCCAAAACATGACTGCAGACCAGGCTGCTAATCTTACCC
TGCTCACGCAGCAGCCAGAGCAACTGCAGAATTTAATTCTTTCAGCTCAACAGGAGCAAACAGAACACAT
TCAGAGCCTCAATATGATTGAAAGCCAGATGGGGCCCTCACAAACAGAGCCAGTGCACGTGATCACTCTG
TCCAAGGAAACACTGGAACATCTTCATGCCCATCAAGAGCAAACAGAGGAGCTCCATTTAGCTACAAGTA
CTTCAGATCCAGCTCAGCACCTGCAGCTGACACAGGAGCCTGGTCCGCCACCACCCACTCACCACGTGCC
CCAGCCAACGCCACTTGGCCAGGAGCAGAGCTGATTGCCAACTTTCTTGTACAAAGTTGGCATTATAAGA
AAGCATTGCTTATCAATTTGTTGCAACGAACAGGTCACTATCAGTCAAAATAAAATCATTATTTGCCATC
CAGCTGATATCCCCTATAGTGAGTCGTATTACATGGTCATAGCTGTTTCCTGGCAGCTCTGGCCCGTGTC
TCAAAATCTCTGATGTTACATTGCACAAGATAAAAATATATCATCATGCCTCCTCTAGACCAGCCAGGAC
AGAAATGCCTCGACTTCGCTGCTACCCAAGGTTGCCGGGTGACGCACACCGTGGAAACGGATGAAGGCAC
GAACCCAGTGGACATAAGCCTGTTCGGTTCGTAAGCTGTAATGCAAGTAGCGTATGCGCTCACGCAACTG
GTCCAGAACCTTGACCGAACGCAGCGGTGGTAACGGCGCAGTGGCGGTTTTCATGGCTTGTTATGACTGT
TTTTTTGGGGTACAGTCTATGCCTCGGGCATCCAAGCAGCAAGCGCGTTACGCCGTGGGTCGATGTTTGA
TGTTATGGAGCAGCAACGATGTTACGCAGCAGGGCAGTCGCCCTAAAACAAAGTTAAACATTATGAGGGA
AGCGGTGATCGCCGAAGTATCGACTCAACTATCAGAGGTAGTTGGCGTCATCGAGCGCCATCTCGAACCG
ACGTTGCTGGCCGTACATTTGTACGGCTCCGCAGTGGATGGCGGCCTGAAGCCACACAGTGATATTGATT
TGCTGGTTACGGTGACCGTAAGGCTTGATGAAACAACGCGGCGAGCTTTGATCAACGACCTTTTGGAAAC
TTCGGCTTCCCCTGGAGAGAGCGAGATTCTCCGCGCTGTAGAAGTCACCATTGTTGTGCACGACGACATC
ATTCCGTGGCGTTATCCAGCTAAGCGCGAACTGCAATTTGGAGAATGGCAGCGCAATGACATTCTTGCAG
GTATCTTCGAGCCAGCCACGATCGACATTGATCTGGCTATCTTGCTGACAAAAGCAAGAGAACATAGCGT
TGCCTTGGTAGGTCCAGCGGCGGAGGAACTCTTTGATCCGGTTCCTGAACAGGATCTATTTGAGGCGCTA
AATGAAACCTTAACGCTATGGAACTCGCCGCCCGACTGGGCTGGCGATGAGCGAAATGTAGTGCTTACGT
TGTCCCGCATTTGGTACAGCGCAGTAACCGGCAAAATCGCGCCGAAGGATGTCGCTGCCGACTGGGCAAT
GGAGCGCCTGCCGGCCCAGTATCAGCCCGTCATACTTGAAGCTAGACAGGCTTATCTTGGACAAGAAGAA
GATCGCTTGGCCTCGCGCGCAGATCAGTTGGAAGAATTTGTCCACTACGTGAAAGGCGAGATCACCAAGG
TAGTCGGCAAATAACCCTCGAGCCACCCATGACCAAAATCCCTTAACGTGAGTTACGCGTCGTTCCACTG
AGCGTCAGACCCCGTAGAAAAGATCAAAGGATCTTCTTGAGATCCTTTTTTTCTGCGCGTAATCTGCTGC
TTGCAAACAAAAAAACCACCGCTACCAGCGGTGGTTTGTTTGCCGGATCAAGAGCTACCAACTCTTTTTC
CGAAGGTAACTGGCTTCAGCAGAGCGCAGATACCAAATACTGTTCTTCTAGTGTAGCCGTAGTTAGGCCA
CCACTTCAAGAACTCTGTAGCACCGCCTACATACCTCGCTCTGCTAATCCTGTTACCAGTGGCTGCTGCC
AGTGGCGATAAGTCGTGTCTTACCGGGTTGGACTCAAGACGATAGTTACCGGATAAGGCGCAGCGGTCGG
GCTGAACGGGGGGTTCGTGCACACAGCCCAGCTTGGAGCGAACGACCTACACCGAACTGAGATACCTACA
GCGTGAGCTATGAGAAAGCGCCACGCTTCCCGAAGGGAGAAAGGCGGACAGGTATCCGGTAAGCGGCAGG
GTCGGAACAGGAGAGCGCACGAGGGAGCTTCCAGGGGGAAACGCCTGGTATCTTTATAGTCCTGTCGGGT
TTCGCCACCTCTGACTTGAGCGTCGATTTTTGTGATGCTCGTCAGGGGGGCGGAGCCTATGGAAAAACGC
CAGCAACGCGGCCTTTTTACGGTTCCTGGCCTTTTGCTGGCCTTTTGCTCACATGTT
Features (pLannotate 1.2.2; 12 found; start..end, strand, type, name):
    121..213     +  CDS            lacI (fragment): lac repressor; lacI; The lac repressor binds to the lac operator to inhibit transcription in E. coli. This inhibition can be relieved by adding lactose or isopropyl-β-D-thiogalactopyranoside (IPTG).
    268..295     -  terminator     rrnB T2 terminator: transcription terminator T2 from the E. coli rrnB gene
    427..470     +  terminator     rrnB T1 terminator: Escherichia coli rrnB; transcription terminator T1 from the E. coli rrnB gene
    517..553     -  CDS            lacZα (fragment): LacZα fragment of β-galactosidase; lacZ fragment
    570..665     +  protein_bind   attL3: mutant version of attL; recombination site for the Gateway® LR reaction LR Clonase™
    671..2761    +  CDS            ZBTB24: ZBT24_HUMAN - Also known as KIAA0441, ZNF450. Experimental evidence at protein level: Swiss-Prot protein existence level 1. May be involved in BMP2-induced transcription. From Homo sapiens (Human).
   2769..2864    -  protein_bind   attL3: mutant version of attL; recombination site for the Gateway® LR reaction LR Clonase™
   2883..2901    -  promoter       T7 promoter: promoter for bacteriophage T7 RNA polymerase
   3091..3114    +  promoter       Pc promoter (fragment): intI1 (promoter lies within the coding sequence); class 1 integron promoter
   3290..3346    +  CDS            GmR (fragment): gentamycin acetyltransferase; aacC1; confers resistance to gentamycin
   3353..4144    +  CDS            SmR: aminoglycoside adenylyltransferase (Murphy, 1985); aadA; confers resistance to spectinomycin and streptomycin
   4237..4825    +  rep_origin     ori: high-copy-number ColE1/pMB1/pBR322/pUC origin of replication
