[The description below was written by a language model from this plasmid's Addgene catalogue record and pLannotate feature annotations shown in this document.]
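Description:
pDONR223_ZBTB24_p.G568C is a Gateway entry clone built on the Invitrogen pDONR223 backbone and carries a mutant allele of human ZBTB24 (also known as ZNF450, BIF1, ICF2 or PATZ2), a BTB/zinc-finger protein. The sequenced plasmid is 4,887 nt. It replicates in E. coli at high copy from a ColE1/pUC-type origin and is selected with spectinomycin through the aadA (SmR) aminoglycoside adenylyltransferase gene. This gene lies downstream of a fragment of the class 1 integron Pc promoter and a remnant of a gentamicin resistance gene. Short lacI and lacZα fragments are also annotated, and rrnB T1 and T2 terminators upstream of the cloning site help insulate the insert from read-through transcription.

The ZBTB24 open reading frame (about 2.1 kb) carries the G568C substitution and is flanked on both sides by attL recombination sites. The annotation software labels both as attL3, but they sit in opposite orientations around the ORF as expected for an entry clone. The record lists no promoter for the insert, so the plasmid is not meant to express the protein. A T7 promoter lies just outside the downstream attL site and points back toward the insert. The clone is in "closed" format, with a stop codon immediately after the coding sequence, so it will yield native or N-terminally tagged protein but not C-terminal fusions. An LR Clonase reaction moves the ORF into a destination vector of choice. The plasmid belongs to the Target Accelerator Plasmid Collection, which was assembled for high-throughput functional phenotyping of somatic mutations found in lung cancer.
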