Addgene plasmid #82783: pDONR223_ZBTB24_p.G568C
Purpose: Gateway Donor vector containing ZBTB24, part of the Target Accelerator Plasmid Collection.
Depositing lab: Jesse Boehm & Matthew Meyerson & David Root. Depositing organization: Broad Institute. Publication: High-throughput Phenotyping of Lung Cancer Somatic Mutations. Berger AH, Brooks AN, Wu X, Shrestha Y, Chouinard C, Piccioni F, Bagul M, Kamburov A, Imielinski M, Hogstrom L, Zhu C, Yang X, Pantel S, Sakai R, Watson J, Kaplan N, Campbell JD, Singh S, Root DE, Narayan R, Natoli T, Lahr DL, Tirosh I, Tamayo P, Getz G, Wong B, Doench J, Subramanian A, Golub TR, Meyerson M, Boehm JS. Cancer Cell. 2016 Aug 8;30(2):214-28. doi: 10.1016/j.ccell.2016.06.022. Epub 2016 Jul 28. PubMed 27478040.
Backbone
  Vector backbone: pDONR223
  Backbone manufacturer: Invitrogen
  Vector type: Gateway Entry vector
Growth in bacteria
  Bacterial resistance: Spectinomycin, 50 μg/mL
  Growth temperature: 37°C
  Growth strain: DH5alpha
  Copy number: High Copy
Gene/Insert
  Gene/Insert name: ZBTB24 (alt name: NM_014797)
  Species: H. sapiens (human)
  Mutation: G568C
  Entrez Gene: ZBTB24 (a.k.a. BIF1, ICF2, PATZ2, ZNF450)
  Promoter: None
  Cloning method: Gateway Cloning
  Sequencing primers: 5′ M13pUC-fwd; 3′ M13-Rev
Terms and licenses: Academic/Nonprofit Terms; Industry Terms: Not Available to Industry
Depositor comments: CLOSED (stop codon immediately follows insert)
How to cite: pDONR223_ZBTB24_p.G568C was a gift from Jesse Boehm & Matthew Meyerson & David Root (Addgene plasmid # 82783 ; http://n2t.net/addgene:82783 ; RRID:Addgene_82783)
