>Addgene plasmid #82783 | pDONR223_ZBTB24_p.G568C | depositor partial sequence | sequence record 157509 | Insert sequence
ATGGCAGAAACATCGCCAGAGCCTTCTGGGCAGCTTGTTGTACACTCAGACGCTCACAGTGACACTGTGC
TGGCCAGTTTTGAGGATCAGAGGAAGAAAGGCTTCCTCTGTGACATTACTTTAATCGTGGAGAATGTACA
TTTCCGGGCCCACAAAGCCTTACTTGCTGCCAGTAGTGAATACTTCTCAATGATGTTTGCAGAAGAGGGG
GAAATCGGCCAATCCATTTATATGCTGGAAGGCATGGTTGCAGACACCTTTGGTATCCTGCTGGAATTTA
TCTACACAGGTTATCTCCATGCCAGTGAGAAAAGTACAGAACAAATCCTGGCTACTGCTCAGTTCTTAAA
AGTCTATGACCTGGTAAAGGCTTACACAGACTTCCAAAATAATCATAGCTCCCCAAAGCCAACAACTTTG
AACACTGCTGGTGCCCCAGTGGTTGTTATCTCTAATAAGAAAAACGATCCTCCAAAGCGGAAACGGGGAA
GACCAAAAAAAGTCAATACATTGCAGGAGGAGAAATCAGAACTGGCTGCAGAGGAAGAAATACAGTTAAG
AGTGAACAATTCAGTTCAGAATAGACAAAACTTTGTGGTTAAAGGAGACAGTGGTGTACTGAATGAGCAA
ATTGCAGCAAAAGAAAAGGAAGAATCGGAGCCTACTTGTGAGCCAAGTAGAGAGGAGGAAATGCCAGTTG
AAAAAGATGAGAACTATGATCCCAAGACCGAGGATGGCCAGGCAAGCCAGAGTCGATACAGCAAGCGGAG
GATTTGGAGATCCGTCAAACTTAAAGATTACAAACTTGTTGGGGATCAAGAGGACCATGGTTCAGCCAAG
AGGATCTGTGGAAGGAGAAAGCGCCCTGGAGGCCCTGAGGCCCGCTGTAAAGACTGTGGCAAGGTCTTTA
AGTACAATCACTTTTTAGCAATCCACCAGAGGAGCCACACAGGGGAGCGACCTTTCAAATGTAATGAGTG
TGGAAAAGGCTTTGCCCAGAAGCACTCGCTACAGGTCCACACCAGGATGCACACAGGCGAGCGGCCGTAC
ACCTGCACCGTGTGCAGCAAGGCTCTGACCACCAAGCACTCACTGCTGGAGCACATGAGCCTGCACTCAG
GACAGAAGTCTTTTACCTGTGATCAATGCGGAAAATATTTCAGCCAGAACAGACAGCTAAAGAGCCATTA
CCGAGTTCATACAGGCCACTCATTACCGGAATGCAAAGACTGCCATCGCAAATTCATGGATGTGTCTCAG
CTAAAGAAACATCTGCGAACACACACAGGTGAGAAGCCATTTACTTGTGAAATCTGTGGCAAATCTTTCA
CAGCAAAGAGTTCTCTTCAGACCCACATCAGAATCCATCGAGGAGAAAAGCCATACTCCTGTGGCATTTG
TGGCAAATCCTTCTCTGACTCCAGTGCCAAAAGGAGACACTGCATTCTACACACTGGCAAGAAGCCTTTC
TCCTGCCCTGAGTGTAACTTACAGTTTGCTCGCTTAGACAACTTGAAGGCTCACTTGAAAATTCATAGCA
AGGAGAAGCATGCTTCAGATGCCAGCAGCATTTCTGGCAGTAGTAATACAGAAGAGGTCAGGAATATTCT
TCAGCTACAGCCATATCAACTCTCTACCTCGGGAGAGCAGGAAATTCAGCTTCTCGTAACCGATTCTGTA
CATAACATCAATTTCATGCCCTGTCCTAGCCAGGGAATCAGCATTGTGACTGCAGAGAGTTCCCAAAACA
TGACTGCAGACCAGGCTGCTAATCTTACCCTGCTCACGCAGCAGCCAGAGCAACTGCAGAATTTAATTCT
TTCAGCTCAACAGGAGCAAACAGAACACATTCAGAGCCTCAATATGATTGAAAGCCAGATGGGGCCCTCA
CAAACAGAGCCAGTGCACGTGATCACTCTGTCCAAGGAAACACTGGAACATCTTCATGCCCATCAAGAGC
AAACAGAGGAGCTCCATTTAGCTACAAGTACTTCAGATCCAGCTCAGCACCTGCAGCTGACACAGGAGCC
TGGTCCGCCACCACCCACTCACCACGTGCCCCAGCCAACGCCACTTGGCCAGGAGCAGAGCTGA
